Addgene plasmid #85399: pAAV CAG ChR2 E123T T159C 2A tDimer
Purpose: High efficiency channelrhodopsin with cytomegalovirus enhancer fused to chicken β-actin (CAG) promoter
Depositing lab: Thomas Oertner. Depositing organization: Universitaetsklinikum Hamburg-Eppendorf. Publication: High-efficiency channelrhodopsins for fast neuronal stimulation at low light levels. Berndt A, Schoenenberger P, Mattis J, Tye KM, Deisseroth K, Hegemann P, Oertner TG. Proc Natl Acad Sci U S A. 2011 May 3;108(18):7595-600. doi: 10.1073/pnas.1017210108. Epub 2011 Apr 19. PubMed 21504945.
Backbone
  Vector backbone: pAAV
  Backbone manufacturer: Stratagene
  Backbone size w/o insert (bp): 5802
  Total vector size (bp): 8244
  Modifications to backbone: Inserted CAG promoter
  Vector type: Mammalian Expression, AAV
Growth in bacteria
  Bacterial resistance: Ampicillin, 100 μg/mL
  Growth temperature: 37°C
  Growth strain: NEB Stable
  Copy number: High Copy
Gene/Insert 1
  Gene/Insert name: Channelrhodopsin-2 (alt name: ChR2)
  Species: Chlamydomonas
  Insert size (bp): 1725
  Mutation: E123T , T159C
  Promoter: CAG
  Cloning method: Restriction Enzyme; 5′ cloning site MluI (destroyed during cloning); 3′ cloning site EcoRI (not destroyed)
  Sequencing primers: 5′ tttcgccacctctgactt; 3′ CAGCCGCAGGTTGACTTCCATG
Gene/Insert 2
  Gene/Insert name: red fluorescent protein (alt name: tdimer2)
  Species: Discosoma sp.
  Insert size (bp): 1395
  Promoter: ribosomal skip sequence 2A
  Cloning method: Restriction Enzyme; 5′ cloning site KpnI (not destroyed); 3′ cloning site HindIII (not destroyed)
  Sequencing primers: 5′ GGCAGAGGAAGTCTTCTAACAT; 3′ GTAATCCAGAGGTTGATTATCG
Resource information
  A portion of this plasmid was derived from a plasmid made by: The CAG Promoter was taken from Addgene #11160 ChR2 was a gift from Peter Hegemann, HU Berlin, Germany tdimer2 is originally from Roger Y. Tsien, UCSD
Terms and licenses: Academic/Nonprofit Terms; Industry Terms: Not Available to Industry
Depositor comments: Layer-specific optogenetic activation of pyramidal neurons causes beta-gamma entrainment of neonatal networks. Nat Commun. 2017 Feb 20;8:14563. doi: 10.1038/ncomms14563. Bitzenhofer SH1, Ahlbeck J1, Wolff A1, Wiegert JS2, Gee CE2, Oertner TG2, Hanganu-Opatz IL1.
How to cite: pAAV CAG ChR2 E123T T159C 2A tDimer was a gift from Thomas Oertner (Addgene plasmid # 85399 ; http://n2t.net/addgene:85399 ; RRID:Addgene_85399)
