[The description below was written by a language model from this plasmid's Addgene catalogue record and pLannotate feature annotations shown in this document.]
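Description:
pAAV CAG ChR2 E123T T159C 2A tDimer is an adeno-associated virus transfer plasmid built on the Stratagene pAAV backbone for mammalian, particularly neuronal, expression of a fast, high-efficiency channelrhodopsin together with a red fluorescent marker. It is about 8.2 kb and is propagated in bacteria through a high-copy ColE1/pUC-type origin with ampicillin selection (AmpR and its own promoter); an f1 origin is also present. The expression cassette is flanked by AAV2 inverted terminal repeats, which allow it to be packaged into recombinant AAV particles. In the feature table, the ITR downstream of the cassette is annotated in full, whereas the upstream one is detected only as two short fragments. This may reflect either annotation or sequencing difficulty in these repeats or a partial deletion, and the record does not say which.

Transcription is driven by the CAG promoter, which was added to the backbone. It consists of the CMV immediate-early enhancer, the chicken β-actin promoter and a chimeric β-actin/β-globin intron, giving strong, ubiquitous expression. The first coding region is the N-terminal channel fragment of Chlamydomonas channelrhodopsin-2, a blue light-gated cation channel, carrying the E123T and T159C substitutions. The associated publication describes such variants as high-efficiency channelrhodopsins for fast neuronal stimulation at low light levels. A 2A ribosomal skip sequence links it to tdimer2(12), a tandem-dimer fluorescent protein derived from Discosoma, so both proteins come from one transcript as separate polypeptides and the fluorophore labels expressing cells without being fused to the channel. A WPRE and the human growth hormone polyadenylation signal follow to enhance transcript stability and processing. Depositor comments cite its use for optogenetic activation of pyramidal neurons in neonatal cortical networks.
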