Features (pLannotate 1.2.2; 19 found; start..end, strand, type, name):
      5..384     +  enhancer       CMV enhancer: human cytomegalovirus immediate early enhancer
    386..661     +  promoter       chicken β-actin promoter: No description available
    662..1673    +  intron         chimeric intron: chimera between introns from chicken β-actin and rabbit β-globin
   1671..1727    +  CDS            HBB (fragment): HBB_LEPEU - Experimental evidence at protein level: Swiss-Prot protein existence level 1. Involved in oxygen transport from the lung to the various peripheral tissues. From Lepus europaeus (European hare).
   1743..2668    +  CDS            ChR2 (fragment): N-terminal fragment of channelrhodopsin-2 from the alga Chlamydomonas reinhardtii (Nagel et al., 2003) blue light-activated cation channel
   2754..4145    +  CDS            tdimer2(12): tdimer2(12) is a basic (constitutively fluorescent) orange fluorescent protein published in 2002, derived from Discosoma sp.. It has low acid sensitivity.
   4176..4764    +  misc_feature   WPRE: woodchuck hepatitis virus posttranscriptional regulatory element
   4765..4785    +  misc_feature   MCS (fragment): pBluescript multiple cloning site
   4851..5327    +  polyA_signal   hGH poly(A) signal: human growth hormone polyadenylation signal
   5367..5507    +  repeat_region  AAV2 ITR: inverted terminal repeat of adeno-associated virus serotype 2 inverted
   5512..5563    -  misc_feature   bom (fragment): basis of mobility region from pBR322
   5582..6037    +  rep_origin     f1 ori (sequence partly withheld): f1 bacteriophage origin of replication; arrow indicates direction of (+) strand synthesis
   6038..6087    -  misc_feature   bom (fragment): basis of mobility region from pBR322
   6189..6224    -  CDS            rop (fragment): Rop protein, which maintains plasmids at low copy number; rop
   6319..6423    +  promoter       AmpR promoter: bla
   6424..7284    +  CDS            AmpR: β-lactamase; bla; confers resistance to ampicillin, carbenicillin, and related antibiotics
   7455..8043    +  rep_origin     ori: high-copy-number ColE1/pMB1/pBR322/pUC origin of replication
   8116..8143    +  repeat_region  AAV2 ITR (fragment): inverted terminal repeat of adeno-associated virus serotype 2 inverted
   8172..8199    +  repeat_region  AAV2 ITR (fragment): inverted terminal repeat of adeno-associated virus serotype 2 inverted
>Addgene plasmid #85399 | pAAV CAG ChR2 E123T T159C 2A tDimer | addgene full sequence | sequence record 201309 | Addgene NGS Result
ACTCGACATTGATTATTGACTAGTTATTAATAGTAATCAATTACGGGGTCATTAGTTCATAGCCCATATA
TGGAGTTCCGCGTTACATAACTTACGGTAAATGGCCCGCCTGGCTGACCGCCCAACGACCCCCGCCCATT
GACGTCAATAATGACGTATGTTCCCATAGTAACGCCAATAGGGACTTTCCATTGACGTCAATGGGTGGAG
TATTTACGGTAAACTGCCCACTTGGCAGTACATCAAGTGTATCATATGCCAAGTACGCCCCCTATTGACG
TCAATGACGGTAAATGGCCCGCCTGGCATTATGCCCAGTACATGACCTTATGGGACTTTCCTACTTGGCA
GTACATCTACGTATTAGTCATCGCTATTACCATGGTCGAGGTGAGCCCCACGTTCTGCTTCACTCTCCCC
ATCTCCCCCCCCTCCCCACCCCCAATTTTGTATTTATTTATTTTTTAATTATTTTGTGCAGCGATGGGGG
CGGGGGGGGGGGGGGCGCGCGCCAGGCGGGGCGGGGCGGGGCGAGGGGCGGGGCGGGGCGAGGCGGAGAG
GTGCGGCGGCAGCCAATCAGAGCGGCGCGCTCCGAAAGTTTCCTTTTATGGCGAGGCGGCGGCGGCGGCG
GCCCTATAAAAAGCGAAGCGCGCGGCGGGCGGGAGTCGCTGCGTTGCCTTCGCCCCGTGCCCCGCTCCGC
GCCGCCTCGCGCCGCCCGCCCCGGCTCTGACTGACCGCGTTACTCCCACAGGTGAGCGGGCGGGACGGCC
CTTCTCCTCCGGGCTGTAATTAGCGCTTGGTTTAATGACGGCTCGTTTCTTTTCTGTGGCTGCGTGAAAG
CCTTAAAGGGCTCCGGGAGGGCCCTTTGTGCGGGGGGGAGCGGCTCGGGGGGTGCGTGCGTGTGTGTGTG
CGTGGGGAGCGCCGCGTGCGGCCCGCGCTGCCCGGCGGCTGTGAGCGCTGCGGGCGCGGCGCGGGGCTTT
GTGCGCTCCGCGTGTGCGCGAGGGGAGCGCGGCCGGGGGCGGTGCCCCGCGGTGCGGGGGGGCTGCGAGG
GGAACAAAGGCTGCGTGCGGGGTGTGTGCGTGGGGGGGTGAGCAGGGGGTGTGGGCGCGGCGGTCGGGCT
GTAACCCCCCCCTGCACCCCCCTCCCCGAGTTGCTGAGCACGGCCCGGCTTCGGGTGCGGGGCTCCGTGC
GGGGCGTGGCGCGGGGCTCGCCGTGCCGGGCGGGGGGTGGCGGCAGGTGGGGGTGCCGGGCGGGGCGGGG
CCGCCTCGGGCCGGGGAGGGCTCGGGGGAGGGGCGCGGCGGCCCCGGAGCGCCGGCGGCTGTCGAGGCGC
GGCGAGCCGCAGCCATTGCCTTTTATGGTAATCGTGCGAGAGGGCGCAGGGACTTCCTTTGTCCCAAATC
TGTGCGGAGCCGAAATCTGGGAGGCGCCGCCGCACCCCCTCTAGCGGGCGCGGGGCGAAGCGGTGCGGCG
CCGGCAGGAAGGAAATGGGCGGGGAGGGCCTTCGTGCGTCGCCGCGCCGCCGTCCCCTTCTCCCTCTCCA
GCCTCGGGGCTGTCCGCGGGGGGACGGCTGCCTTCGGGGGGGACGGGGCAGGGCGGGGTTCGGCTTCTGG
CGTGTGACCGGCGGCTCTAGAGCCTCTGCTAACCATGTTCATGCCTTCTTCTTTTTCCTACAGCTCCTGG
GCAACGTGCTGGTTATTGTGCTGTCTCATCATTTTGGCAAAGAATTCAAGCTGCTAGCCACCATGGATTA
TGGAGGCGCCCTGAGTGCCGTTGGGCGCGAGCTGCTATTTGTAACGAACCCAGTAGTCGTCAATGGCTCT
GTACTTGTGCCTGAGGACCAGTGTTACTGCGCGGGCTGGATTGAGTCGCGTGGCACAAACGGTGCCCAAA
CGGCGTCGAACGTGCTGCAATGGCTTGCTGCTGGCTTCTCCATCCTACTGCTTATGTTTTACGCCTACCA
AACATGGAAGTCAACCTGCGGCTGGGAGGAGATCTATGTGTGCGCTATCGAGATGGTCAAGGTGATTCTC
GAGTTCTTCTTCGAGTTTAAGAACCCGTCCATGCTGTATCTAGCCACAGGCCACCGCGTCCAGTGGTTGC
GTTACGCCACGTGGCTTCTCACCTGCCCGGTCATTCTCATTCACCTGTCAAACCTGACGGGCTTGTCCAA
CGACTACAGCAGGCGCACCATGGGTCTGCTTGTGTCTGATATTGGCTGTATTGTGTGGGGCGCCACTTCC
GCCATGGCCACCGGATACGTCAAGGTCATCTTCTTCTGCCTGGGTCTGTGTTATGGTGCTAACACGTTCT
TTCACGCTGCCAAGGCCTACATCGAGGGTTACCACACCGTGCCGAAGGGCCGGTGTCGCCAGGTGGTGAC
TGGCATGGCTTGGCTCTTCTTCGTATCATGGGGTATGTTCCCCATCCTGTTCATCCTCGGCCCCGAGGGC
TTCGGCGTCCTGAGCGTGTACGGCTCCACCGTCGGCCACACCATCATTGACCTGATGTCGAAGAACTGCT
GGGGTCTGCTCGGCCACTACCTGCGCGTGCTGATCCACGAGCATATCCTCATCCACGGCGACATTCGCAA
GACCACCAAATTGAACATTGGTGGCACTGAGATTGAGGTCGAGACGCTGGTGGAGGACGAGGCCGAGGCT
GGCGCGGTACCCGCGGCCGAGGGCAGAGGAAGTCTTCTAACATGCGGTGACGTGGAGGAGAATCCCGGCC
CTGCACCGGGATCCGCGGCCGCCATGGTGGCCTCCTCCGAGGACGTCATCAAAGAGTTCATGCGCTTCAA
GGTGCGCATGGAGGGCTCCGTGAACGGCCACGAGTTCGAGATCGAGGGCGAGGGCGAGGGCCGCCCCTAC
GAGGGCACCCAGACCGCCAAGCTGAAGGTGACCAAGGGCGGCCCCCTGCCCTTCGCCTGGGACATCCTGT
CCCCCCAGTTCCAGTACGGCTCCAAGGCGTACGTGAAGCACCCCGCCGACATCCCCGACTACAAGAAGCT
GTCCTTCCCCGAGGGCTTCAAGTGGGAGCGCGTGATGAACTTCGAGGACGGCGGCGTGGTGACCGTGACC
CAGGACTCCTCCCTGCAGGACGGCACGCTGATCTACAAGGTGAAGTTCCGCGGCACCAACTTCCCCCCCG
ACGGCCCCGTAATGCAGAAGAAGACCATGGGCTGGGAGGCCTCCACCGAGCGCCTGTACCCCCGCGACGG
CGTGCTGAAGGGCGAGATCCACCAGGCCCTGAAGCTGAAGGACGGCGGCCACTACCTGGTGGAGTTCAAG
ACCATCTACATGGCCAAGAAGCCCGTGCAGCTGCCCGGCTACTACTACGTGGACACCAAGCTGGACATCA
CCTCCCACAACGAGGACTACACCATCGTGGAACAGTACGAGCGCTCCGAGGGCCGCCACCACCTGTTCCT
GGGGCATGGCACCGGCAGCACCGGCAGCGGCAGCTCCGGCACCGCCTCCTCCGAGGACGTCATCAAAGAG
TTCATGCGCTTCAAGGTGCGCATGGAGGGCTCCGTGAACGGCCACGAGTTCGAGATCGAGGGCGAGGGCG
AGGGCCGCCCCTACGAGGGCACCCAGACCGCCAAGCTGAAGGTGACCAAGGGCGGCCCCCTGCCCTTCGC
CTGGGACATCCTGTCCCCCCAGTTCCAGTACGGCTCCAAGGCGTACGTGAAGCACCCCGCCGACATCCCC
GACTACAAGAAGCTGTCCTTCCCCGAGGGCTTCAAGTGGGAGCGCGTGATGAACTTCGAGGACGGCGGCG
TGGTGACCGTGACCCAGGACTCCTCCCTGCAGGACGGCACGCTGATCTACAAGGTGAAGTTCCGCGGCAC
CAACTTCCCCCCCGACGGCCCCGTAATGCAGAAGAAGACCATGGGCTGGGAGGCCTCCACCGAGCGCCTG
TACCCCCGCGACGGCGTGCTGAAGGGCGAGATCCACCAGGCCCTGAAGCTGAAGGACGGCGGCCACTACC
TGGTGGAGTTCAAGACCATCTACATGGCCAAGAAGCCCGTGCAGCTGCCCGGCTACTACTACGTGGACAC
CAAGCTGGACATCACCTCCCACAACGAGGACTACACCATCGTGGAACAGTACGAGCGCTCCGAGGGCCGC
CACCACCTGTTCCTGTAGGTCGACTTCGAGCAAAAGCTTATCGATAATCAACCTCTGGATTACAAAATTT
GTGAAAGATTGACTGGTATTCTTAACTATGTTGCTCCTTTTACGCTATGTGGATACGCTGCTTTAATGCC
TTTGTATCATGCTATTGCTTCCCGTATGGCTTTCATTTTCTCCTCCTTGTATAAATCCTGGTTGCTGTCT
CTTTATGAGGAGTTGTGGCCCGTTGTCAGGCAACGTGGCGTGGTGTGCACTGTGTTTGCTGACGCAACCC
CCACTGGTTGGGGCATTGCCACCACCTGTCAGCTCCTTTCCGGGACTTTCGCTTTCCCCCTCCCTATTGC
CACGGCGGAACTCATCGCCGCCTGCCTTGCCCGCTGCTGGACAGGGGCTCGGCTGTTGGGCACTGACAAT
TCCGTGGTGTTGTCGGGGAAATCATCGTCCTTTCCTTGGCTGCTCGCCTGTGTTGCCACCTGGATTCTGC
GCGGGACGTCCTTCTGCTACGTCCCTTCGGCCCTCAATCCAGCGGACCTTCCTTCCCGCGGCCTGCTGCC
GGCTCTGCGGCCTCTTCCGCGTCTTCGCCTTCGCCCTCAGACGAGTCGGATCTCCCTTTGGGCCGCCTCC
CCGCATCGATACCGTCGACCTCGAGACGCGATCGCGGCGCGCCATTCGATGGCCTCTCTGGCCTCGACCT
CGAGTCTAGAGATGATCTACGGGTGGCATCCCTGTGACCCCTCCCCAGTGCCTCTCCTGGCCCTGGAAGT
TGCCACTCCAGTGCCCACCAGCCTTGTCCTAATAAAATTAAGTTGCATCATTTTGTCTGACTAGGTGTCC
TTCTATAATATTATGGGGTGGAGGGGGGTGGTATGGAGCAAGGGGCAAGTTGGGAAGACAACCTGTAGGG
CCTGCGGGGTCTATTGGGAACCAAGCTGGAGTGCAGTGGCACAATCTTGGCTCACTGCAATCTCCGCCTC
CTGGGTTCAAGCGATTCTCCTGCCTCAGCCTCCCGAGTTGTTGGGATTCCAGGCATGCATGACCAGGCTC
AGCTAATTTTTGTTTTTTTGGTAGAGACGGGGTTTCACCATATTGGCCAGGCTGGTCTCCAACTCCTAAT
CTCAGGTGATCTACCCACCTTGGCCTCCCAAATTGCTGGGATTACAGGCGTGAACCACTGCTCCCTTCCC
TGTCCTTCTGATTTTGTAGGTAACCACGTGCGGACCGAGCGGCCGCAGGAACCCCTAGTGATGGAGTTGG
CCACTCCCTCTCTGCGCGCTCGCTCGCTCACTGAGGCCGGGCGACCAAAGGTCGCCCGACGCCCGGGCTT
TGCCCGGGCGGCCTCAGTGAGCGAGCGAGCGCGCAGCTGCCTGCAGGGGCGCCTGATGCGGTATTTTCTC
CTTACGCATCTGTGCGGTATTTCACACCGCATA
[95 nt withheld, positions 5564-5658]
T
[46 nt withheld, positions 5660-5705]
C
[141 nt withheld, positions 5707-5847]
CCTTTGACGTTGGAGTCCACGTTCTTT
[37 nt withheld, positions 5875-5911]
ACTCTATCTCGGGCTATTCTTTTGATTTATAAGGGATTTTGCCGATTTCGGTCTATTGGTTAAAAAATGA
GCTGATTTAACAAAAATTTAACGCGAATTTTAACAAAATATTAACGTTTACAATTTTATGGTGCACTCTC
AGTACAATCTGCTCTGATGCCGCATAGTTAAGCCAGCCCCGACACCCGCCAACACCCGCTGACGCGCCCT
GACGGGCTTGTCTGCTCCCGGCATCCGCTTACAGACAAGCTGTGACCGTCTCCGGGAGCTGCATGTGTCA
GAGGTTTTCACCGTCATCACCGAAACGCGCGAGACGAAAGGGCCTCGTGATACGCCTATTTTTATAGGTT
AATGTCATGATAATAATGGTTTCTTAGACGTCAGGTGGCACTTTTCGGGGAAATGTGCGCGGAACCCCTA
TTTGTTTATTTTTCTAAATACATTCAAATATGTATCCGCTCATGAGACAATAACCCTGATAAATGCTTCA
ATAATATTGAAAAAGGAAGAGTATGAGTATTCAACATTTCCGTGTCGCCCTTATTCCCTTTTTTGCGGCA
TTTTGCCTTCCTGTTTTTGCTCACCCAGAAACGCTGGTGAAAGTAAAAGATGCTGAAGATCAGTTGGGTG
CACGAGTGGGTTACATCGAACTGGATCTCAACAGCGGTAAGATCCTTGAGAGTTTTCGCCCCGAAGAACG
TTTTCCAATGATGAGCACTTTTAAAGTTCTGCTATGTGGCGCGGTATTATCCCGTATTGACGCCGGGCAA
GAGCAACTCGGTCGCCGCATACACTATTCTCAGAATGACTTGGTTGAGTACTCACCAGTCACAGAAAAGC
ATCTTACGGATGGCATGACAGTAAGAGAATTATGCAGTGCTGCCATAACCATGAGTGATAACACTGCGGC
CAACTTACTTCTGACAACGATCGGAGGACCGAAGGAGCTAACCGCTTTTTTGCACAACATGGGGGATCAT
GTAACTCGCCTTGATCGTTGGGAACCGGAGCTGAATGAAGCCATACCAAACGACGAGCGTGACACCACGA
TGCCTGTAGCAATGGCAACAACGTTGCGCAAACTATTAACTGGCGAACTACTTACTCTAGCTTCCCGGCA
ACAATTAATAGACTGGATGGAGGCGGATAAAGTTGCAGGACCACTTCTGCGCTCGGCCCTTCCGGCTGGC
TGGTTTATTGCTGATAAATCTGGAGCCGGTGAGCGTGGGTCTCGCGGTATCATTGCAGCACTGGGGCCAG
ATGGTAAGCCCTCCCGTATCGTAGTTATCTACACGACGGGGAGTCAGGCAACTATGGATGAACGAAATAG
ACAGATCGCTGAGATAGGTGCCTCACTGATTAAGCATTGGTAACTGTCAGACCAAGTTTACTCATATATA
CTTTAGATTGATTTAAAACTTCATTTTTAATTTAAAAGGATCTAGGTGAAGATCCTTTTTGATAATCTCA
TGACCAAAATCCCTTAACGTGAGTTTTCGTTCCACTGAGCGTCAGACCCCGTAGAAAAGATCAAAGGATC
TTCTTGAGATCCTTTTTTTCTGCGCGTAATCTGCTGCTTGCAAACAAAAAAACCACCGCTACCAGCGGTG
GTTTGTTTGCCGGATCAAGAGCTACCAACTCTTTTTCCGAAGGTAACTGGCTTCAGCAGAGCGCAGATAC
CAAATACTGTTCTTCTAGTGTAGCCGTAGTTAGGCCACCACTTCAAGAACTCTGTAGCACCGCCTACATA
CCTCGCTCTGCTAATCCTGTTACCAGTGGCTGCTGCCAGTGGCGATAAGTCGTGTCTTACCGGGTTGGAC
TCAAGACGATAGTTACCGGATAAGGCGCAGCGGTCGGGCTGAACGGGGGGTTCGTGCACACAGCCCAGCT
TGGAGCGAACGACCTACACCGAACTGAGATACCTACAGCGTGAGCTATGAGAAAGCGCCACGCTTCCCGA
AGGGAGAAAGGCGGACAGGTATCCGGTAAGCGGCAGGGTCGGAACAGGAGAGCGCACGAGGGAGCTTCCA
GGGGGAAACGCCTGGTATCTTTATAGTCCTGTCGGGTTTCGCCACCTCTGACTTGAGCGTCGATTTTTGT
GATGCTCGTCAGGGGGGCGGAGCCTATGGAAAAACGCCAGCAACGCGGCCTTTTTACGGTTCCTGGCCTT
TTGCTGGCCTTTTGCTCACATGTCCTGCAGGCAGCTGCGCGCTCGCTCGCTCACTGAGGCCGCCCGGGCG
TCGGGCGACCTTTGGTCGCCCGGCCTCAGTGAGCGAGCGAGCGCGCAGAGAGGGAGTGGCCAACTCCATC
ACTAGGGGTTCCTGCGGCCGC
